Addgene plasmid #190120: pMB2a
Purpose: (Empty Backbone) Level 2 MoClo plasmid for A. baumannii
Depositing lab: Veronica Godoy-Carter. Depositing organization: Northeastern University. Publication: AspFlex: Molecular Tools to Study Gene Expression and Regulation in Acinetobacter baumannii. Brychcy M, Kokodynski A, Lloyd D, Godoy VG. ACS Synth Biol. 2023 Aug 16. doi: 10.1021/acssynbio.3c00167. PubMed 37587063.
Backbone
  Vector backbone: pTU2a-RFP / pSB1C3
  Backbone manufacturer: Paul Freemont Lab / iGem
  Vector type: Bacterial Expression, Synthetic Biology
  Selectable markers: mRFP1
Growth in bacteria
  Bacterial resistance: Kanamycin, 50 μg/mL
  Growth temperature: 37°C
  Growth strain: DH5alpha
  Copy number: High Copy
Gene/Insert
  Gene/Insert name: None
Terms and licenses: Academic/Nonprofit Terms; Industry Terms: Not Available to Industry
Depositor comments: Added replications elements for Acinetobacter species into the PstI site; Added Kanamycin resistance cassette into EcoRV site
How to cite: pMB2a was a gift from Veronica Godoy-Carter (Addgene plasmid # 190120 ; http://n2t.net/addgene:190120 ; RRID:Addgene_190120)
