[The description below was written by a language model from this plasmid's Addgene catalogue record and pLannotate feature annotations shown in this document.]
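Description:
pMB2a is an empty Level 2 destination vector for MoClo (modular Golden Gate) assembly, adapted for use in Acinetobacter baumannii. It is built on the pTU2a-RFP / pSB1C3 framework and is classed as a bacterial expression and synthetic biology plasmid. The sequenced record is 8,091 nt. In E. coli it replicates from a high-copy ColE1/pUC-type origin and is selected with kanamycin through an aphA-3 aminoglycoside phosphotransferase gene. According to the depositor, this kanamycin cassette was inserted at an EcoRV site. A cat (chloramphenicol acetyltransferase) coding sequence with its promoter, inherited from pSB1C3, is still annotated. The record lists only kanamycin as the resistance, and it does not say whether cat remains functional after the insertion.

The depositor also states that replication elements for Acinetobacter species were added at the PstI site, which would let the plasmid shuttle between E. coli and A. baumannii. The automated annotation does not identify these elements. They presumably lie within the large unannotated stretch of about 4 kb between the T7Te and his operon terminators, though the record does not confirm this.

There is no insert. The cloning position is occupied by an mRFP1 cassette driven by the lac promoter, with a CAP binding site and lac operator upstream and the rrnB T1 and T7Te terminators downstream. A BioBrick prefix sits just upstream, and further terminators insulate the surrounding backbone modules. The record lists mRFP1 as the selectable marker. In MoClo vectors of this type, such a cassette typically serves as a visual dropout marker: successful assembly replaces it, so correct clones are non-red. The type IIS sites used for assembly are not annotated. The vector is intended for combining several transcription units into multigene constructs to study gene expression and regulation in A. baumannii.
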