Features (pLannotate 1.2.2; 16 found; start..end, strand, type, name):
     23..110     +  CDS            lacI (fragment): lac repressor; lacI; The lac repressor binds to the lac operator to inhibit transcription in E. coli. This inhibition can be relieved by adding lactose or isopropyl-β-D-thiogalactopyranoside (IPTG).
    123..144     +  protein_bind   CAP binding site: CAP binding activates transcription in the presence of cAMP. E. coli catabolite activator protein
    159..189     +  promoter       lac promoter: promoter for the E. coli lac operon
    197..213     +  protein_bind   lac operator: The lac repressor binds to the lac operator to inhibit transcription in E. coli. This inhibition can be relieved by adding lactose or isopropyl-β-D-thiogalactopyranoside (IPTG). lac repressor encoded by lacI
    249..923     +  CDS            mRFP1: mRFP1 is a basic (constitutively fluorescent) red fluorescent protein published in 2002, derived from Discosoma sp.. It is reported to be a somewhat slowly-maturing monomer with low acid sensitivity.
    971..1042    +  terminator     rrnB T1 terminator: transcription terminator T1 from the E. coli rrnB gene
   1058..1085    +  terminator     T7Te terminator: phage T7 early transcription terminator
   5046..5103    +  terminator     his operon terminator: This putative transcriptin terminator from the E. coli his operon has a 2-bp deletion introduced during synthesis. Its efficiency has not been determined.
   5298..5886    -  rep_origin     ori: high-copy-number ColE1/pMB1/pBR322/pUC origin of replication
   6069..6163    -  terminator     lambda t0 terminator: transcription terminator from phage lambda
   6267..7061    +  CDS            KanR: aminoglycoside phosphotransferase; aphA-3; confers resistance to kanamycin
   7079..7165    +  terminator     rrnB T1 terminator: Escherichia coli rrnB; transcription terminator T1 from the E. coli rrnB gene
   7185..7841    -  CDS            cat: CAT_ECOLX - Experimental evidence at protein level: Swiss-Prot protein existence level 1. This enzyme is an effector of chloramphenicol resistance in bacteria. From Escherichia coli. This protein is used as a marker in many commonly used cloning vectors, such as pACYC184.
   7842..7939    -  promoter       cat promoter: promoter of the E. coli cat gene encoding chloramphenicol acetyltransferase
   8025..8068    -  terminator     bacterial terminator: putative bacterial transcription terminator
   8071..1       +  misc_feature   BioBrick prefix (across the origin): BioBrick prefix for parts that do not start with "ATG"
>Addgene plasmid #190120 | pMB2a | addgene full sequence | sequence record 378901 | Addgene NGS Result
GGTCTCAGGACATCTAGAGACGCAATACGCAAACCGCCTCTCCCCGCGCGTTGGCCGATTCATTAATGCA
GCTGGCACGACAGGTTTCCCGACTGGAAAGCGGGCAGTGAGCGCAACGCAATTAATGTGAGTTAGCTCAC
TCATTAGGCACCCCAGGCTTTACACTTTATGCTTCCGGCTCGTATGTTGTGTGGAATTGTGAGCGGATAA
CAATTTCACACATACTAGAGAAAGAGGAGAAATACTAGATGGCTTCCTCCGAAGACGTTATCAAAGAGTT
CATGCGTTTCAAAGTTCGTATGGAAGGTTCCGTTAACGGTCACGAGTTCGAAATCGAAGGTGAAGGTGAA
GGTCGTCCGTACGAAGGTACCCAGACCGCTAAACTGAAAGTTACCAAAGGTGGTCCGCTGCCGTTCGCTT
GGGACATCCTGTCCCCGCAGTTCCAGTACGGTTCCAAAGCTTACGTTAAACACCCGGCTGACATCCCGGA
CTACCTGAAACTGTCCTTCCCGGAAGGTTTCAAATGGGAACGTGTTATGAACTTCGAAGACGGTGGTGTT
GTTACCGTTACCCAGGACTCCTCCCTGCAAGACGGTGAGTTCATCTACAAAGTTAAACTGCGTGGTACCA
ACTTCCCGTCCGACGGTCCGGTTATGCAGAAAAAAACCATGGGTTGGGAAGCTTCCACCGAACGTATGTA
CCCGGAAGACGGTGCTCTGAAAGGTGAAATCAAAATGCGTCTGAAACTGAAAGACGGTGGTCACTACGAC
GCTGAAGTTAAAACCACCTACATGGCTAAAAAACCGGTTCAGCTGCCGGGTGCTTACAAAACCGACATCA
AACTGGACATCACCTCCCACAACGAAGACTACACCATCGTTGAACAGTACGAACGTGCTGAAGGTCGTCA
CTCCACCGGTGCTTAATAACGCTGATAGTGCTAGTGTAGATCGCTACTAGAGCCAGGCATCAAATAAAAC
GAAAGGCTCAGTCGAAAGACTGGGCCTTTCGTTTTATCTGTTGTTTGTCGGTGAACGCTCTCTACTAGAG
TCACACTGGCTCACCTTCGGGTGGGCCTTTCTGCGTTTATACGTCTCATTAGTCGAAGAGACCCTGCAGT
TGCAAGACAATATCGACCGCTTGCAGCTTGATAAAGTGATCAAAGAGGGACGAGCAGCTACAGCACTGCT
AAGGGAGATCGGAGAGCCACTGCCGCCACCAGTGAAAGTGAAAACAGGTTGGTTTAGTGCTGATTATTAC
GGCTTTGAGGACATGCTCACACGTTGGGATAATGATCAATCTAGCCTTTCCATTTATCACAGAGAGATAA
AAGAGGAGCAACAGGAACAGCAACGAAAACAACAGCAGATAGAAAGAGAAACTAAACAAAAACAGGAAGA
TGACAAAAAGAAACGGCAGGACTATGAAAGATATTTATCAAAATACGGCTATGTCAAAGATGCTGAGTAT
GACCATATCAGCGACCATGTTGCTTCAGACATTTCCATGTTTACACGTCTTCAGGCGCAGGCATGGGCAA
GTAACGATATGCAAGAGTACATAAGGTGTTCAAAGCAAAAATACGAGCAGATCAGCGACAGAATAGCCTA
TGAGCGTGACTTGAAAAAAATCGGGCAATTGAGCCGTATCCTGGATAAAGACAGACAGGCACTTGCTGAT
ATTTTACCGCAGTTGATGCCTTACTATGAGCAGATGCAACAGGCTGTTAATAAACGGAAAATTTTACTTG
AGAATGAGCGACAGCCATCATTTAAACCACGTTATGACCAAGAACAGCCTAAGCCGAAAAAAGACAATGA
CCTAACTTTTTAATGTGTTACAATAGCATTCAAATGTAACACATTGGAGTGAAAAACATGACAGAAGCGA
CTTTTACCTTTCGGGTAGACCATGACCTAAAGCAAGAATTTTCAAGCCTTGCTAAGACTGTTGATCGGTC
GGGGGCGCAGCTAATCCGTGACTTCATGCGTGACTTTGTTAAGAAGCAACAGGAAGCCGCAGACTATGAC
AAATGGTTCAAGCAGCAGGTACAGATCGGCTTAAATGAAGCCAATGCAGGCAAGTTGATTCCACATGAGG
ACGTAAAGGCAGAGTTTGCCGCTAGACGTGCTGCAACATTGGCGAAACTGGCAGCGAAGAATGAAGATTG
AGTGGACTGAAACAGCTCGCCAAGATCGTAGAAATATCTATGATTATCTTGAAGAACGCAACCCTATAGC
AGCTATTGAAATTGATGATTTAATTGAAGAAAAGACAGATTTACTTGTTGATAATCGACTGATGGGGCGC
ACAGGCAGACAGAAAGATACTAGGGAGTTAGTGATACATCCGCATTATGTGGTTGTATATGACATCACTG
ATATAATACGGATACTCAGAGTGCTACACACATCGCAGGAGTGGTCATGACTTACTCATGTACTTTGGAT
TATTTAGTGTTATAAAATCCTGATTTATAAATTTTTTTTGTTAAAAAAGATAAAAGCCCCTTGCAATTGC
TTGGGGCTTTACCGTAATTTATGGGGTACAGATCTTCGATACTGACATATCGGCAATCGAAAGCATTAAG
GTTTGACGACCGCTAATGATTTCACCACAGGGGCTTAATGTACCTGTCTTAAATTCTAAGGTTTTAACTC
GCTTTGTCAAGCATAGACCCCAAAAATTTAGCCAATGTCTGTAACTCAATCTGTCCATGTGTGGGTGATG
AGGTACAGTGACGCTAGCACACATCGGAAAAACGCTATTACTAGGGGAACTGAACAGAGTAGCGGACGCA
ATGAGTAGTCATTTAATTGGCGGTTATGAGCGTGTTCAGGCGGTGCTATCAATCGTAATCATAACAGTGG
CAGCTTGATACAGTGATGTCATCCCTGATGCGAAAGCGACCGACCGACGGTACATCGAATGGGAATACTT
TAGGGTGATTTTTAAGAATCGCTCTAGGGTGAGTATTTCCCATTCAGCTCTGCTCCCTCCCTCTGGTACT
TTAATCAAAAGCACTACTAAACATATGTTTTTAAATAAAAAATATTGATATAGAGATAATATTAGTAAGA
ATAATTAAACAATTGAATATAGATAAATCATTGTTAAATAAAGATTAATTATTAAAATGAATGTATACTT
ATATATAAATCAATGATTTAAAATATTTGATAAAGAAAACTTTTCAAAAAAAATATAATTGAGATTGTGT
CATTTCGGTCAATTCTTAATATGTTCCACGCAAGTTTTAGCTATGGTGCTAAACAGAAATTTGCTGAAAA
AGAACTTTTCACTGAACTGGTTAAAATGTAAGCAGCCTGAGAGCCGCCAAAAATTTTAAAAACAAACCGC
CTTAATCATCTTCAAAAAATACCTCTAAAACCTCACCATTTGCGTTTTAAGACCCATATTTCATCCTGCC
CTTATGTTCCCATGCTGATAGCTATAAAGTGTCTGTAATCGCTTCCTATGACGTTCTAGGCTGTTGATAA
CTTTTGGAACAACGCAAAATGTTAAAATCCGATCATTTTTTAACCTAGTTATTTTCGTTACAGGGTAACT
TTGGTAGTATTATTTCAATATTTAGTTGTTACAGGATAACAAAATATATGTTACAGGGTAATTAATTTAG
CGTTACAGGATAACTATAGTTACAGGGTAACGTTAAATAGTTATCCTGTAATTTAAAAATAGTTGCAGGA
TAGCATAAATTTTTACAAATAAATTTTATAAAAAGTTATCCTGTAACTAAAAACAATGTTATCCTGTAAC
TATGATATACTATATGGGAGTTAAAGACATGAAAGACCCGAACGATCAGAAAACACAGGACATGCTAAAA
GAGCCGCCAAAAACCAATGCCGAACGACAAAAAGCATATCGTGAAAAACGCAAAAGCCTTGATAGTCAAC
GTTTGGAGGTGTTTATAGATAAGGGTGTGTCGGATATGCTTGCGGACATGGTGGGCGCAGCAGGGGAGAG
CCAAAAAGCCATTTTGACCGCATTGATTGAGAAAGAGTATAAGCGGCTGTATGCAGTGAAAAATAGCAAG
CTAAAAAAGTACATTGATTCAAAAAGTAATGCAGATAAAAAAGAAACCCTCGATTTATGAGGGTTTTTTA
TAACTACTAATGCCTATGAAAATAAGTGCTTATCATTTTCTCTAATGTACCCAATAAAATCGGGGTTTTG
TTCCACAAGTTTCTTGATGTCATTATCATGTTTCTTCAGTAAGTAAGCCCCGATCAGGATCTTGCGTTTT
GCATCGTCTGACCTTGCCTGTTTTTGCTCTCGACCTTTCACCACAGCGTCAGCTAGATCCTTTCTTGCCT
TTTCCTGACGTTCCAATTTTTCCTTTTCTTCATCGAGCATTTGACCCAATTCCATAGCTGTTTTTTTGAC
CATTTTTAATGCCTGTGTCTCAACCTATTTTCCGAAGTATGAACCATCATCAATGTGAAAAGTGTTCTAC
TTCAAAAACTCGACTTACATCAAGATCCGAGCGCAGCGAGCAAAATCAAAAAACAAAGTCAAAGCCTTAT
TGCTCTTGCTTTTGCTTTTAGCCTCGCAGAGTTCCCGAAGGGCGCACTTACGCAAAATTTTTGCTACGCC
AAATTTTGCAAGTACGGTCAGGGAAACCCCGACACCCCAACCGCCCAAAACTTGGGGCGGCTGTTAATAA
ACAGGTGATGAAAATGGCAATTTACCATTGTGAAATGCAGAACATTTCGAGGTCAGATGGTCGCTCAATC
GTGGCATGTGCAGCATACCGAGCAGGCGAAAAATTGTACTGTGATACGTACGGAAAAGAGCAGGACTACA
CCAAAAAAACAGGCATTGAATACACCCAAATTTTTGCCCCAACTGGGGCAAGTCCTGACATGTTAGATCG
TCAAACCCTATGGAATCGGGTAGAGCAATCCGAACTAAAAAAGAACGGTGACATCAAACAGGAGGCAAGA
TTAGCAAAGGAAGTAGAGATAGCATTGCCGCATGAACTGGATAAGACACAGCGTCAGGCAACTTGTTAAC
TGCAGTCCGGCAAAAAAGGGCAAGGTGTCACCACCCTGCCCTTTTTCTTTAAAACCGAAAAGATTACTTC
GCGTTATGCAGGCTTCCTCGCTCACTGACTCGCTGCGCTCGGTCGTTCGGCTGCGGCGAGCGGTATCAGC
TCACTCAAAGGCGGTAATACGGTTATCCACAGAATCAGGGGATAACGCAGGAAAGAACATGTGAGCAAAA
GGCCAGCAAAAGGCCAGGAACCGTAAAAAGGCCGCGTTGCTGGCGTTTTTCCACAGGCTCCGCCCCCCTG
ACGAGCATCACAAAAATCGACGCTCAAGTCAGAGGTGGCGAAACCCGACAGGACTATAAAGATACCAGGC
GTTTCCCCCTGGAAGCTCCCTCGTGCGCTCTCCTGTTCCGACCCTGCCGCTTACCGGATACCTGTCCGCC
TTTCTCCCTTCGGGAAGCGTGGCGCTTTCTCATAGCTCACGCTGTAGGTATCTCAGTTCGGTGTAGGTCG
TTCGCTCCAAGCTGGGCTGTGTGCACGAACCCCCCGTTCAGCCCGACCGCTGCGCCTTATCCGGTAACTA
TCGTCTTGAGTCCAACCCGGTAAGACACGACTTATCGCCACTGGCAGCAGCCACTGGTAACAGGATTAGC
AGAGCGAGGTATGTAGGCGGTGCTACAGAGTTCTTGAAGTGGTGGCCTAACTACGGCTACACTAGAAGAA
CAGTATTTGGTATCTGCGCTCTGCTGAAGCCAGTTACCTTCGGAAAAAGAGTTGGTAGCTCTTGATCCGG
CAAACAAACCACCGCTGGTAGCGGTGGTTTTTTTGTTTGCAAGCAGCAGATTACGCGCAGAAAAAAAGGA
TCTCAAGAAGATCCTTTGATCTTTTCTACGGGGTCTGACGCTCAGTGGAACGAAAACTCACGTTAAGGGA
TTTTGGTCATGAGATTATCAAAAAGGATCTTCACCTAGATCCTTTTAAATTAAAAATGAAGTTTTAAATC
AATCTAAAGTATATATGAGTAAACTTGGTCTGACAGCTCGAGGCTTGGATTCTCACCAATAAAAAACGCC
CGGCGGCAACCGAGCGTTCTGAACAAATCCAGATGGAGTTCTGAGGTCATTACTGGATCTATCAACAGGA
GTCCAAGCGAGCTCGATATTCTCGAGAAGCTGGGGATCCGTTTGATTTTTAATGGATAATGTGATATAAT
CTTTAAATACTGTAGAAAAGAGGAAGGAAATAATAAATGGCTAAAATGAGAATATCACCGGAATTGAAAA
AACTGATCGAAAAATACCGCTGCGTAAAAGATACGGAAGGAATGTCTCCTGCTAAGGTATATAAGCTGGT
GGGAGAAAATGAAAACCTATATTTAAAAATGACGGACAGCCGGTATAAAGGGACCACCTATGATGTGGAA
CGGGAAAAGGACATGATGCTATGGCTGGAAGGAAAGCTGCCTGTTCCAAAGGTCCTGCACTTTGAACGGC
ATGATGGCTGGAGCAATCTGCTCATGAGTGAGGCCGATGGCGTCCTTTGCTCGGAAGAGTATGAAGATGA
ACAAAGCCCTGAAAAGATTATCGAGCTGTATGCGGAGTGCATCAGGCTCTTTCACTCCATCGACATATCG
GATTGTCCCTATACGAATAGCTTAGACAGCCGCTTAGCCGAATTGGATTACTTACTGAATAACGATCTGG
CCGATGTGGATTGCGAAAACTGGGAAGAAGACACTCCATTTAAAGATCCGCGCGAGCTGTATGATTTTTT
AAAGACGGAAAAGCCCGAAGAGGAACTTGTCTTTTCCCACGGCGACCTGGGAGACAGCAACATCTTTGTG
AAAGATGGCAAAGTAAGTGGCTTTATTGATCTTGGGAGAAGCGGCAGGGCGGACAAGTGGTATGACATTG
CCTTCTGCGTCCGGTCGATCAGGGAGGATATCGGGGAAGAACAGTATGTCGAGCTATTTTTTGACTTACT
GGGGATCAAGCCTGATTGGGAGAAAATAAAATATTATATTTTACTGGATGAATTGTTTTAGGACGTCGCC
GGCGGCATCAAATAAAACGAAAGGCTCAGTCGAAAGACTGGGCCTTTCGTTTTATCTGTTGTTTGTCGGT
GAACGCTCTCCTGAGTAGGACAAATCCTCGAGAATATCAAATTACGCCCCGCCCTGCCACTCATCGCAGT
ACTGTTGTAATTCATTAAGCATTCTGCCGACATGGAAGCCATCACAAACGGCATGATGAACCTGAATCGC
CAGCGGCATCAGCACCTTGTCGCCTTGCGTATAATATTTGCCCATGGTGAAAACGGGGGCGAAGAAGTTG
TCCATATTGGCCACGTTTAAATCAAAACTGGTGAAACTCACCCAGGGATTGGCTGACACGAAAAACATAT
TCTCAATAAACCCTTTAGGGAAATAGGCCAGGTTTTCACCGTAACACGCCACATCTTGCGAATATATGTG
TAGAAACTGCCGGAAATCGTCGTGGTATTCACTCCAGAGCGATGAAAACGTTTCAGTTTGCTCATGGAAA
ACGGTGTAACAAGGGTGAACACTATCCCATATCACCAGCTCACCGTCTTTCATTGCCATACGAAATTCCG
GATGAGCATTCATCAGGCGGGCAAGAATGTGAATAAAGGCCGGATAAAACTTGTGCTTATTTTTCTTTAC
GGTCTTTAAAAAGGCCGTAATATCCAGCTGAACGGTCTGGTTATAGGTACATTGAGCAACTGACTGAAAT
GCCTCAAAATGTTCTTTACGATGCCATTGGGATATATCAACGGTGGTATATCCAGTGATTTTTTTCTCCA
TTTTAGCTTCCTTAGCTCCTGAAAATCTCGATAACTCAAAAAATACGCCCGGTAGTGATCTTATTTCATT
ATGGTGAAAGTTGGAACCTCTTACGTGCCCGATCAACTCGAGTGCCACCTGACGTCTAAGAAACCATTAT
TATCATGACATTAACCTATAAAAATAGGCGTATCACGAGGCAGAATTTCAGATAAAAAAAATCCTTAGCT
TTCGCTAAGGATGATTTCTGGAATTCGCGGCCGCTTCTAGA
